>Addgene plasmid #34958 | pPSmOrange2-N1 | depositor full sequence | sequence record 42482 | pPSmOrange2-N1 sequence 4724 bps
TAGTTATTAATAGTAATCAATTACGGGGTCATTAGTTCATAGCCCATATATGGAGTTCCGCGTTACATAA
CTTACGGTAAATGGCCCGCCTGGCTGACCGCCCAACGACCCCCGCCCATTGACGTCAATAATGACGTATG
TTCCCATAGTAACGCCAATAGGGACTTTCCATTGACGTCAATGGGTGGAGTATTTACGGTAAACTGCCCA
CTTGGCAGTACATCAAGTGTATCATATGCCAAGTACGCCCCCTATTGACGTCAATGACGGTAAATGGCCC
GCCTGGCATTATGCCCAGTACATGACCTTATGGGACTTTCCTACTTGGCAGTACATCTACGTATTAGTCA
TCGCTATTACCATGGTGATGCGGTTTTGGCAGTACATCAATGGGCGTGGATAGCGGTTTGACTCACGGGG
ATTTCCAAGTCTCCACCCCATTGACGTCAATGGGAGTTTGTTTTGGCACCAAAATCAACGGGACTTTCCA
AAATGTCGTAACAACTCCGCCCCATTGACGCAAATGGGCGGTAGGCGTGTACGGTGGGAGGTCTATATAA
GCAGAGCTGGTTTAGTGAACCGTCAGATCCGCTAGCGCTACCGGACTCAGATCTCGAGCTCAAGCTTCGA
ATTCTGCAGTCGACGGTACCGCGGGCCCGGGATCCACCGGTCGCCACCATGGTGAGCAAGGGCGAGGAGA
ATAATATGGCCATCATTAAGGAGTTCATGCGCTTCAAGGTGCACATGGAGGGCACTGTGAACGGCCACGA
GTTCGAGATCGAGGGCGAGGGCGAGGGCCACCCCTACGAGGGCTTTCAGACCGCTAAGCTGAAGGTGACC
AAGGGCGGCCCCCTGCCCTTCGCCTGGGACATCCTGTCCCCTCTCATCACCTACGGCTCCAAGGCCTACG
TGAAGCACCCCGCCGACATCCCCGACTACTTCAAGCTGTCCTTCCCCGAGGGCTTCAAGTGGGAGCGCGT
GATGAACTACGAGGACGGCGGCGTGGTGACCGTGACCCAGGACTCCTCTCTGCAGGACGGCGAGTTCATC
TACAAGGTGAAGATGCGCGGCACCAACTTCCCCTCCGACGGCCCCGTGATGCAGAAGAAGACCATGGGCT
GGGAGGCCTCCTCCGAGCGGATGTACCCCGAGGACGGCGCCCTGAAGGGCGAGATCAGGATGAGGCTGAA
GCTGAAGGATGGCGGCCACTACACCTCCGAGGTCAAGACTACCTACAAGGCCAAGAAGTCCGTGCTGCTG
CCCGGCGCCTACATCGTCGGCATCAAGCTGGACATCACCTCCCACAACGAGGACTACACCATCGTGGAAC
AGTACGAACGCTCCGAGGCCCGCCACTCCACCGGCGGCATGGACGAGCTGTACAAGTAAAGCGGCCGCGA
CTCTAGATCATAATCAGCCATACCACATTTGTAGAGGTTTTACTTGCTTTAAAAAACCTCCCACACCTCC
CCCTGAACCTGAAACATAAAATGAATGCAATTGTTGTTGTTAACTTGTTTATTGCAGCTTATAATGGTTA
CAAATAAAGCAATAGCATCACAAATTTCACAAATAAAGCATTTTTTTCACTGCATTCTAGTTGTGGTTTG
TCCAAACTCATCAATGTATCTTAAGGCGTAAATTGTAAGCGTTAATATTTTGTTAAAATTCGCGTTAAAT
TTTTGTTAAATCAGCTCATTTTTTAACCAATAGGCCGAAATCGGCAAAATCCCTTATAAATCAAAAGAAT
AGACCGAGATAGGGT
[37 nt withheld, positions 1766-1802]
AAAGAACGTGGACTCCAACGTCAAAGG
[49 nt withheld, positions 1830-1878]
T
[91 nt withheld, positions 1880-1970]
G
[124 nt withheld, positions 1972-2095]
CAGGTGGCACTTTTCGGGGAAATGTGCGCGGAACCCCTATTTGTTTATTTTTCTAAATACATTCAAATAT
GTATCCGCTCATGAGACAATAACCCTGATAAATGCTTCAATAATATTGAAAAAGGAAGAGTCCTGAGGCG
GAAAGAACCAGCTGTGGAATGTGTGTCAGTTAGGGTGTGGAAAGTCCCCAGGCTCCCCAGCAGGCAGAAG
TATGCAAAGCATGCATCTCAATTAGTCAGCAACCAGGTGTGGAAAGTCCCCAGGCTCCCCAGCAGGCAGA
AGTATGCAAAGCATGCATCTCAATTAGTCAGCAACCATAGTCCCGCCCCTAACTCCGCCCATCCCGCCCC
TAACTCCGCCCAGTTCCGCCCATTCTCCGCCCCATGGCTGACTAATTTTTTTTATTTATGCAGAGGCCGA
GGCCGCCTCGGCCTCTGAGCTATTCCAGAAGTAGTGAGGAGGCTTTTTTGGAGGCCTAGGCTTTTGCAAA
GATCGATCAAGAGACAGGATGAGGATCGTTTCGCATGATTGAACAAGATGGATTGCACGCAGGTTCTCCG
GCCGCTTGGGTGGAGAGGCTATTCGGCTATGACTGGGCACAACAGACAATCGGCTGCTCTGATGCCGCCG
TGTTCCGGCTGTCAGCGCAGGGGCGCCCGGTTCTTTTTGTCAAGACCGACCTGTCCGGTGCCCTGAATGA
ACTGCAAGACGAGGCAGCGCGGCTATCGTGGCTGGCCACGACGGGCGTTCCTTGCGCAGCTGTGCTCGAC
GTTGTCACTGAAGCGGGAAGGGACTGGCTGCTATTGGGCGAAGTGCCGGGGCAGGATCTCCTGTCATCTC
ACCTTGCTCCTGCCGAGAAAGTATCCATCATGGCTGATGCAATGCGGCGGCTGCATACGCTTGATCCGGC
TACCTGCCCATTCGACCACCAAGCGAAACATCGCATCGAGCGAGCACGTACTCGGATGGAAGCCGGTCTT
GTCGATCAGGATGATCTGGACGAAGAGCATCAGGGGCTCGCGCCAGCCGAACTGTTCGCCAGGCTCAAGG
CGAGCATGCCCGACGGCGAGGATCTCGTCGTGACCCATGGCGATGCCTGCTTGCCGAATATCATGGTGGA
AAATGGCCGCTTTTCTGGATTCATCGACTGTGGCCGGCTGGGTGTGGCGGACCGCTATCAGGACATAGCG
TTGGCTACCCGTGATATTGCTGAAGAGCTTGGCGGCGAATGGGCTGACCGCTTCCTCGTGCTTTACGGTA
TCGCCGCTCCCGATTCGCAGCGCATCGCCTTCTATCGCCTTCTTGACGAGTTCTTCTGAGCGGGACTCTG
GGGTTCGAAATGACCGACCAAGCGACGCCCAACCTGCCATCACGAGATTTCGATTCCACCGCCGCCTTCT
ATGAAAGGTTGGGCTTCGGAATCGTTTTCCGGGACGCCGGCTGGATGATCCTCCAGCGCGGGGATCTCAT
GCTGGAGTTCTTCGCCCACCCTAGGGGGAGGCTAACTGAAACACGGAAGGAGACAATACCGGAAGGAACC
CGCGCTATGACGGCAATAAAAAGACAGAATAAAACGCACGGTGTTGGGTCGTTTGTTCATAAACGCGGGG
TTCGGTCCCAGGGCTGGCACTCTGTCGATACCCCACCGAGACCCCATTGGGGCCAATACGCCCGCGTTTC
TTCCTTTTCCCCACCCCACCCCCCAAGTTCGGGTGAAGGCCCAGGGCTCGCAGCCAACGTCGGGGCGGCA
GGCCCTGCCATAGCCTCAGGTTACTCATATATACTTTAGATTGATTTAAAACTTCATTTTTAATTTAAAA
GGATCTAGGTGAAGATCCTTTTTGATAATCTCATGACCAAAATCCCTTAACGTGAGTTTTCGTTCCACTG
AGCGTCAGACCCCGTAGAAAAGATCAAAGGATCTTCTTGAGATCCTTTTTTTCTGCGCGTAATCTGCTGC
TTGCAAACAAAAAAACCACCGCTACCAGCGGTGGTTTGTTTGCCGGATCAAGAGCTACCAACTCTTTTTC
CGAAGGTAACTGGCTTCAGCAGAGCGCAGATACCAAATACTGTCCTTCTAGTGTAGCCGTAGTTAGGCCA
CCACTTCAAGAACTCTGTAGCACCGCCTACATACCTCGCTCTGCTAATCCTGTTACCAGTGGCTGCTGCC
AGTGGCGATAAGTCGTGTCTTACCGGGTTGGACTCAAGACGATAGTTACCGGATAAGGCGCAGCGGTCGG
GCTGAACGGGGGGTTCGTGCACACAGCCCAGCTTGGAGCGAACGACCTACACCGAACTGAGATACCTACA
GCGTGAGCTATGAGAAAGCGCCACGCTTCCCGAAGGGAGAAAGGCGGACAGGTATCCGGTAAGCGGCAGG
GTCGGAACAGGAGAGCGCACGAGGGAGCTTCCAGGGGGAAACGCCTGGTATCTTTATAGTCCTGTCGGGT
TTCGCCACCTCTGACTTGAGCGTCGATTTTTGTGATGCTCGTCAGGGGGGCGGAGCCTATGGAAAAACGC
CAGCAACGCGGCCTTTTTACGGTTCCTGGCCTTTTGCTGGCCTTTTGCTCACATGTTCTTTCCTGCGTTA
TCCCCTGATTCTGTGGATAACCGTATTACCGCCATGCAT
Features (pLannotate 1.2.2; 14 found; start..end, strand, type, name):
     61..364     +  enhancer       CMV enhancer: human cytomegalovirus immediate early enhancer
    365..568     +  promoter       CMV promoter: human cytomegalovirus (CMV) immediate early promoter
    591..671     +  misc_feature   MCS: multiple cloning site
    679..1386    +  CDS            PSmOrange2: PSmOrange2 is a photoconvertible orange fluorescent protein published in 2012, derived from Discosoma sp.. It has high acid sensitivity.
   1406..1489    +  CDS            large T antigen (fragment): large T antigen from SV40 (simian virus 40)
   1512..1633    +  polyA_signal   SV40 poly(A) signal: SV40 polyadenylation signal
   1667..2095    -  rep_origin     f1 ori (sequence partly withheld): f1 bacteriophage origin of replication; arrow indicates direction of (+) strand synthesis
   2122..2226    +  promoter       AmpR promoter: bla
   2228..2585    +  promoter       SV40 promoter: SV40 enhancer and early promoter
   2620..3414    +  CDS            NeoR/KanR: aminoglycoside phosphotransferase from Tn5; aph(3')-II (or nptII); confers resistance to neomycin, kanamycin, and G418 (Geneticin®)
   3435..3587    +  CDS            ble (fragment): BLE_KLEPN - Experimental evidence at protein level: Swiss-Prot protein existence level 1. Binding protein with a strong affinity to the bleomycin family of antibiotics. Binds to CL990; an antimitotic-antibiotic compound. From Klebsiella pneumoniae.
   3646..3693    +  polyA_signal   HSV TK poly(A) signal: herpes simplex virus thymidine kinase polyadenylation signal (Cole and Stacy, 1985)
   3784..3800    -  polyA_signal   bGH poly(A) signal (fragment): bovine growth hormone polyadenylation signal
   4022..4610    +  rep_origin     ori: high-copy-number ColE1/pMB1/pBR322/pUC origin of replication
