[The description below was written by a language model from this plasmid's Addgene catalogue record and pLannotate feature annotations shown in this document.]
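Description:
pPSmOrange2-N1 is a mammalian expression plasmid built on the Clontech N1 backbone, in which the fluorescent protein coding sequence has been replaced, between retained AgeI and NotI sites, by PSmOrange2. PSmOrange2 is a photoconvertible (photoswitchable) orange fluorescent protein derived from a Discosoma sp. protein. Relative to its parent PSmOrange it carries the substitutions R17H, R36H, F64I, Q194L, A224S and G226A, with numbering aligned to EGFP. The associated publication describes it as having fast photoconversion kinetics and as suited to FRET-facilitated photoswitching. The roughly 0.7 kb open reading frame is driven by the human cytomegalovirus immediate early enhancer and promoter and is terminated by an SV40 polyadenylation signal. A multiple cloning site lies between the promoter and the reporter, the usual N1 arrangement, so a gene of interest can be inserted in frame upstream to give a fusion carrying PSmOrange2 at its C-terminus. Without an insert, the plasmid expresses the free fluorescent protein.

The plasmid totals about 4.7 kb and replicates in E. coli at high copy from a ColE1/pUC-type origin. An f1 origin is also present, which permits single-stranded DNA production. A single Tn5 aminoglycoside phosphotransferase (NeoR/KanR) cassette serves both hosts. A bacterial bla-type promoter drives it for kanamycin selection, and the SV40 enhancer/early promoter with an HSV TK polyadenylation signal drives it in mammalian cells for G418 selection of stable transfectants. The short large T antigen, ble and bGH poly(A) fragments in the annotation are probably automated partial matches to backbone sequence rather than functional elements. Typical uses are transient or stable expression in mammalian cells for photoconversion-based highlighting and tracking of cells or tagged proteins.
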