Addgene plasmid #34958: pPSmOrange2-N1
Depositing lab: Vladislav Verkhusha. Depositing organization: Albert Einstein College of Medicine. Publication: A FRET-facilitated photoswitching using an orange fluorescent protein with the fast photoconversion kinetics. Subach OM, Entenberg D, Condeelis JS, Verkhusha VV. J Am Chem Soc. 2012 Aug 17. 10.1021/ja3034137 PubMed 22900938.
Backbone
  Vector backbone: pN1
  Backbone manufacturer: Clontech
  Backbone size w/o insert (bp): 4013
  Vector type: Mammalian Expression
  Selectable markers: Neomycin (select with G418)
Growth in bacteria
  Bacterial resistance: Kanamycin, 50 μg/mL
  Growth temperature: 37°C
  Growth strain: DH5alpha
  Copy number: High Copy
Gene/Insert
  Gene/Insert name: PSmOrange2
  Insert size (bp): 711
  Mutation: R17H, R36H, F64I, Q194L, A224S, G226A (mutations are relative to PSmOrange but numbering is relative to EGFP)
  GenBank ID: JQ392581 NM_001018942
  Cloning method: Restriction Enzyme; 5′ cloning site AgeI (not destroyed); 3′ cloning site NotI (not destroyed)
  Sequencing primers: 5′ 5'-cggtaggcgtgtacggtgggag-3'; 3′ 5'-gttcagggggaggtgtgggagg-3'
Terms and licenses: Academic/Nonprofit Terms; Industry Terms: Not Available to Industry
How to cite: pPSmOrange2-N1 was a gift from Vladislav Verkhusha (Addgene plasmid # 34958 ; http://n2t.net/addgene:34958 ; RRID:Addgene_34958)
