>Addgene plasmid #34958 | pPSmOrange2-N1 | addgene partial sequence | sequence record 43751 | CMV-F 5'-CGCAAATGGGCGGTAGGCGTG-3'
TTAGTGAACCGTCAGATCCGCTAGCGCTACCGGACTCAGATCTCGAGCTCAAGCTTCGAATTCTGCAGTC
GACGGTACCGCGGGCCCGGGATCCACCGGTCGCCACCATGGTGAGCAAGGGCGAGGAGAATAATATGGCC
ATCATTAAGGAGTTCATGCGCTTCAAGGTGCACATGGAGGGCACTGTGAACGGCCACGAGTTCGAGATCG
AGGGCGAGGGCGAGGGCCACCCCTACGAGGGCTTTCAGACCGCTAAGCTGAAGGTGACCAAGGGCGGCCC
CCTGCCCTTCGCCTGGGACATCCTGTCCCCTCTCATCACCTACGGCTCCAAGGCCTACGTGAAGCACCCC
GCCGACATCCCCGACTACTTCAAGCTGTCCTTCCCCGAGGGCTTCAAGTGGGAGCGCGTGATGAACTACG
AGGACGGCGGCGTGGTGACCGTGACCCAGGACTCCTCTCTGCAGGACGGCGAGTTCATCTACAAGGTGAA
GATGCGCGGCACCAACTTCCCCTCCGACGGCCCCGTGATGCAGAAGAAGACCATGGGCTGGGAGGCCTCC
TCCGAGCGGATGTACCCCGAGGACGGCGCCCTGAAGGGCGAGATCAGGATGAGGCTGAAGCTGAAGGATG
GCGGCCACTACACCTCCGAGGTCAAGACTACCTACAAGGCCAAGAAGTCCGTGCTGCTGCCCGGCGCCTA
CATCGTCGGCATCAAGCTGGACATCACCTCCCACAACGAG
