>Addgene plasmid #34958 | pPSmOrange2-N1 | addgene partial sequence | sequence record 44698 | SV40pA-R 5'-GAAATTTGTGATGCTATTGC-3'
AGTTAACAACAACAATTGCATTCATTTTATGTTTCAGGTTCAGGGGGAGGTGTGGGAGGTTTTTTAAAGC
AAGTAAAACCTCTACAAATGTGGTATGGCTGATTATGATCTAGAGTCGCGGCCGCTTACTTGTACAGCTC
GTCCATGCCGCCGGTGGAGTGGCGGGCCTCGGAGCGTTCGTACTGTTCCACGATGGTGTAGTCCTCGTTG
TGGGAGGTGATGTCCAGCTTGATGCCGACGATGTAGGCGCCGGGCAGCAGCACGGACTTCTTGGCCTTGT
AGGTAGTCTTGACCTCGGAGGTGTAGTGGCCGCCATCCTTCAGCTTCAGCCTCATCCTGATCTCGCCCTT
CAGGGCGCCGTCCTCGGGGTACATCCGCTCGGAGGAGGCCTCCCAGCCCATGGTCTTCTTCTGCATCACG
GGGCCGTCGGAGGGGAAGTTGGTGCCGCGCATCTTCACCTTGTAGATGAACTCGCCGTCCTGCAGAGAGG
AGTCCTGGGTCACGGTCACCACGCCGCCGTCCTCGTAGTTCATCACGCGCTCCCACTTGAAGCCCTCGGG
GAAGGACAGCTTGAAGTAGTCGGGGATGTCGGCGGGGTGCTTCACGTAGGCCTTGGAGCCGTAGGTGATG
AGAGGGGACAGGATGTCCCAGGCGAAGGGCAGGGGGCCGCCCTTGGTCACCTTCAGCTTAGCGGTCTGAA
AGCCCTCGTAGGGGTGGCCCTCGCCCTCGCCCTCGATCTCGAACTCGTGGCCGTTCACAGTGCCCTCCAT
GTGCACCTTGAAGCGCATGAACTCCTTAATGATGGCCATATTATTCTCCTCGCCCTTGCTCACCATGGTG
GCGACCGGTGGATCCCGGGCCCGCGGTACCGTCGACTGCAGAATTCGAAGCTTGAGCTCGAGATCTGAGT
CCGGTAGCGCTAGCGGATCTGACGGTTCACTAAACCAGCTC
